Addgene plasmid #214606: pH2B-6AA-ffDronpa
Purpose: Expresses reversibly switchable fluorescent protein ffDronpa targeted to the nucleus
Depositing lab: Peter Dedecker. Depositing organization: Katholieke Universiteit Leuven. Publication: Per-pixel unmixing of spectrally overlapping fluorophores using intra-exposure excitation modulation. Valenta H, Bierbuesse F, Vitale R, Ruckebusch C, Vandenberg W, Dedecker P. Talanta. 2024 Mar 10.1016/j.talanta.2023.125397 PubMed 38048682.
Backbone
  Vector backbone: from pEGFP-N1
  Vector type: Mammalian Expression
Growth in bacteria
  Bacterial resistance: Kanamycin, 50 μg/mL
  Growth temperature: 37°C
  Growth strain: DH5alpha
  Copy number: High Copy
Gene/Insert
  Gene/Insert name: ffDronpa-H2B
  Insert size (bp): 1705
  Promoter: CMV
  Tag / fusion protein: H2B targetting with a linker of 6AA (N terminal on insert)
  Cloning method: Restriction Enzyme; 5′ cloning site BamHI (not destroyed); 3′ cloning site NotI (not destroyed)
  Sequencing primers: 5′ GAGGTCTATATAAGCAGAGC
Terms and licenses: Academic/Nonprofit Terms; Industry Terms: Not Available to Industry
How to cite: pH2B-6AA-ffDronpa was a gift from Peter Dedecker (Addgene plasmid # 214606 ; http://n2t.net/addgene:214606 ; RRID:Addgene_214606)
