[The description below was written by a language model from this plasmid's Addgene catalogue record and pLannotate feature annotations shown in this document.]
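Description:
pH2B-6AA-ffDronpa is a mammalian expression plasmid of about 5.1 kb built on a pEGFP-N1-derived backbone. It produces the reversibly photoswitchable green fluorescent protein ffDronpa as a fusion to human histone H2B. Transcription is driven by the human cytomegalovirus immediate early enhancer and promoter and terminated by an SV40 polyadenylation signal. In the annotated sequence, the H2B coding region (HIST1H2BJ) lies directly downstream of a remnant of the multiple cloning site. It is followed after a short gap by the Dronpa-family coding sequence, which matches the recorded six-amino-acid linker and places H2B at the N-terminus of the fluorescent protein. Because H2B is incorporated into chromatin, the fusion confines the fluorescent signal to the nucleus. The annotation software labels the fluorophore simply as Dronpa, and the ffDronpa variant identity comes from the catalogue entry. The insert was cloned between BamHI and NotI sites, both retained.

The rest of the plasmid is standard for this vector family. A high-copy ColE1/pUC-type origin supports propagation in E. coli, and an f1 origin allows single-stranded DNA production. A Tn5 NeoR/KanR gene sits behind tandem bacterial (bla) and SV40 early promoters and is followed by an HSV TK polyadenylation signal. This arrangement gives kanamycin selection in bacteria and permits G418 selection in mammalian cells. The short large T antigen, ble and bGH poly(A) fragments in the feature table appear to be backbone remnants or partial matches, not functional elements. The plasmid serves as a nuclear label in live-cell fluorescence imaging that exploits photoswitching. The associated work concerns separating spectrally overlapping fluorophores by modulating excitation during an exposure.
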