Features (pLannotate 1.2.2; 15 found; start..end, strand, type, name):
     46..349     +  enhancer       CMV enhancer: human cytomegalovirus immediate early enhancer
    350..553     +  promoter       CMV promoter: human cytomegalovirus (CMV) immediate early promoter
    576..637     +  misc_feature   MCS (fragment): multiple cloning site
    642..1019    +  CDS            H2B: human histone H2B; HIST1H2BJ
   1038..1709    +  CDS            Dronpa: Dronpa is a photoswitchable green fluorescent protein published in 2004, derived from Echinophyllia sp. SC22.
   1729..1812    +  CDS            large T antigen (fragment): large T antigen from SV40 (simian virus 40)
   1835..1956    +  polyA_signal   SV40 poly(A) signal: SV40 polyadenylation signal
   1990..2418    -  rep_origin     f1 ori (sequence partly withheld): f1 bacteriophage origin of replication; arrow indicates direction of (+) strand synthesis
   2445..2549    +  promoter       AmpR promoter: bla
   2551..2908    +  promoter       SV40 promoter: SV40 enhancer and early promoter
   2943..3737    +  CDS            NeoR/KanR: aminoglycoside phosphotransferase from Tn5; aph(3')-II (or nptII); confers resistance to neomycin, kanamycin, and G418 (Geneticin®)
   3758..3910    +  CDS            ble (fragment): BLE_KLEPN - Experimental evidence at protein level: Swiss-Prot protein existence level 1. Binding protein with a strong affinity to the bleomycin family of antibiotics. Binds to CL990; an antimitotic-antibiotic compound. From Klebsiella pneumoniae.
   3969..4016    +  polyA_signal   HSV TK poly(A) signal: herpes simplex virus thymidine kinase polyadenylation signal (Cole and Stacy, 1985)
   4107..4123    -  polyA_signal   bGH poly(A) signal (fragment): bovine growth hormone polyadenylation signal
   4345..4933    +  rep_origin     ori: high-copy-number ColE1/pMB1/pBR322/pUC origin of replication
>Addgene plasmid #214606 | pH2B-6AA-ffDronpa | addgene full sequence | sequence record 425324 | Addgene NGS Result
ATCAATTACGGGGTCATTAGTTCATAGCCCATATATGGAGTTCCGCGTTACATAACTTACGGTAAATGGC
CCGCCTGGCTGACCGCCCAACGACCCCCGCCCATTGACGTCAATAATGACGTATGTTCCCATAGTAACGC
CAATAGGGACTTTCCATTGACGTCAATGGGTGGAGTATTTACGGTAAACTGCCCACTTGGCAGTACATCA
AGTGTATCATATGCCAAGTACGCCCCCTATTGACGTCAATGACGGTAAATGGCCCGCCTGGCATTATGCC
CAGTACATGACCTTATGGGACTTTCCTACTTGGCAGTACATCTACGTATTAGTCATCGCTATTACCATGG
TGATGCGGTTTTGGCAGTACATCAATGGGCGTGGATAGCGGTTTGACTCACGGGGATTTCCAAGTCTCCA
CCCCATTGACGTCAATGGGAGTTTGTTTTGGCACCAAAATCAACGGGACTTTCCAAAATGTCGTAACAAC
TCCGCCCCATTGACGCAAATGGGCGGTAGGCGTGTACGGTGGGAGGTCTATATAAGCAGAGCTGGTTTAG
TGAACCGTCAGATCCGCTAGCGCTACCGGACTCAGATCTCGAGCTCAAGCTTCGAATTCTGCAGTCGACG
GTACCGCCACCATGCCAGAGCCAGCGAAGTCTGCTCCCGCCCCGAAAAAGGGCTCCAAGAAGGCGGTGAC
TAAGGCGCAGAAGAAAGGCGGCAAGAAGCGCAAGCGCAGCCGCAAGGAGAGCTATTCCATCTATGTGTAC
AAGGTTCTGAAGCAGGTCCACCCTGACACCGGCATTTCGTCCAAGGCCATGGGCATCATGAATTCGTTTG
TGAACGACATTTTCGAGCGCATCGCAGGTGAGGCTTCCCGCCTGGCGCATTACAACAAGCGCTCGACCAT
CACCTCCAGGGAGATCCAGACGGCCGTGCGCCTGCTGCTGCCTGGGGAGTTGGCCAAGCACGCCGTGTCC
GAGGGTACTAAGGCCATCACCAAGTACACCAGCGCTAAGGATCCACCGGTCGCCACCATGAGTGTGATTA
AACCAGACATGAAGATCAAGCTGCGTATGGAAGGCGCTGTAAATGGACACCCGTTCGCGATTGAAGGAGT
TGGCCTTGGGAAGCCTTTCGAGGGAAAACAGAGTATGGACCTTAAAGTCAAAGAAGGCGGACCTCTGCCT
TTCGCCTATGACATCTTGACAACTGTGTTCTGTTACGGCAACAGGGTATTCGCCAAATACCCAGAAAATA
TAGTAGACTATTTCAAGCAGTCGTTTCCTGAGGGCTACTCTTGGGAACGAAGCATGAATTACGAAGACGG
GGGCATTTGTAACGCGACAAACGACATAACCCTGGATGGTGACTGTTATATCTATGAAATTCGATTTGAT
GGTGTGAACTTTCCTGCCAATGGTCCAGTTATGCAGAAGAGGACTGTGAAATGGGAGCCATCCACTGAGA
AATTGTATGTGCGTGATGGAGTGCTGAAGGGTGATGTTAACATGGCTCTGTCGCTTGAAGGAGGTGGCCA
TTACCGATGTGACTTCAAAACTACTTATAAAGCTAAGAAGGTTGTCCAGTTGCCAGACTATCACTTTGTG
GACCACCACATTGAGATTAAAAGCCACGACAAAGATTACAGTAATGTTAATCTGCATGAGCATGCCGAAG
CGCATTCTGAGCTGCCGAGGCAGGCCAAGTAAAGCGGCCGCGACTCTAGATCATAATCAGCCATACCACA
TTTGTAGAGGTTTTACTTGCTTTAAAAAACCTCCCACACCTCCCCCTGAACCTGAAACATAAAATGAATG
CAATTGTTGTTGTTAACTTGTTTATTGCAGCTTATAATGGTTACAAATAAAGCAATAGCATCACAAATTT
CACAAATAAAGCATTTTTTTCACTGCATTCTAGTTGTGGTTTGTCCAAACTCATCAATGTATCTTAAGGC
GTAAATTGTAAGCGTTAATATTTTGTTAAAATTCGCGTTAAATTTTTGTTAAATCAGCTCATTTTTTAAC
CAATAGGCCGAAATCGGCAAAATCCCTTATAAATCAAAAGAATAGACCGAGATAGGGT
[37 nt withheld, positions 2089-2125]
AAAGAACGTGGACTCCAACGTCAAAGG
[49 nt withheld, positions 2153-2201]
T
[91 nt withheld, positions 2203-2293]
G
[124 nt withheld, positions 2295-2418]
CAGGTGGCACTTTTCGGGGAAATGTGCGCGGAACCCCTATTTGTTTATTTTTCTAAATACATTCAAATAT
GTATCCGCTCATGAGACAATAACCCTGATAAATGCTTCAATAATATTGAAAAAGGAAGAGTCCTGAGGCG
GAAAGAACCAGCTGTGGAATGTGTGTCAGTTAGGGTGTGGAAAGTCCCCAGGCTCCCCAGCAGGCAGAAG
TATGCAAAGCATGCATCTCAATTAGTCAGCAACCAGGTGTGGAAAGTCCCCAGGCTCCCCAGCAGGCAGA
AGTATGCAAAGCATGCATCTCAATTAGTCAGCAACCATAGTCCCGCCCCTAACTCCGCCCATCCCGCCCC
TAACTCCGCCCAGTTCCGCCCATTCTCCGCCCCATGGCTGACTAATTTTTTTTATTTATGCAGAGGCCGA
GGCCGCCTCGGCCTCTGAGCTATTCCAGAAGTAGTGAGGAGGCTTTTTTGGAGGCCTAGGCTTTTGCAAA
GATCGATCAAGAGACAGGATGAGGATCGTTTCGCATGATTGAACAAGATGGATTGCACGCAGGTTCTCCG
GCCGCTTGGGTGGAGAGGCTATTCGGCTATGACTGGGCACAACAGACAATCGGCTGCTCTGATGCCGCCG
TGTTCCGGCTGTCAGCGCAGGGGCGCCCGGTTCTTTTTGTCAAGACCGACCTGTCCGGTGCCCTGAATGA
ACTGCAAGACGAGGCAGCGCGGCTATCGTGGCTGGCCACGACGGGCGTTCCTTGCGCAGCTGTGCTCGAC
GTTGTCACTGAAGCGGGAAGGGACTGGCTGCTATTGGGCGAAGTGCCGGGGCAGGATCTCCTGTCATCTC
ACCTTGCTCCTGCCGAGAAAGTATCCATCATGGCTGATGCAATGCGGCGGCTGCATACGCTTGATCCGGC
TACCTGCCCATTCGACCACCAAGCGAAACATCGCATCGAGCGAGCACGTACTCGGATGGAAGCCGGTCTT
GTCGATCAGGATGATCTGGACGAAGAGCATCAGGGGCTCGCGCCAGCCGAACTGTTCGCCAGGCTCAAGG
CGAGCATGCCCGACGGCGAGGATCTCGTCGTGACCCATGGCGATGCCTGCTTGCCGAATATCATGGTGGA
AAATGGCCGCTTTTCTGGATTCATCGACTGTGGCCGGCTGGGTGTGGCGGACCGCTATCAGGACATAGCG
TTGGCTACCCGTGATATTGCTGAAGAGCTTGGCGGCGAATGGGCTGACCGCTTCCTCGTGCTTTACGGTA
TCGCCGCTCCCGATTCGCAGCGCATCGCCTTCTATCGCCTTCTTGACGAGTTCTTCTGAGCGGGACTCTG
GGGTTCGAAATGACCGACCAAGCGACGCCCAACCTGCCATCACGAGATTTCGATTCCACCGCCGCCTTCT
ATGAAAGGTTGGGCTTCGGAATCGTTTTCCGGGACGCCGGCTGGATGATCCTCCAGCGCGGGGATCTCAT
GCTGGAGTTCTTCGCCCACCCTAGGGGGAGGCTAACTGAAACACGGAAGGAGACAATACCGGAAGGAACC
CGCGCTATGACGGCAATAAAAAGACAGAATAAAACGCACGGTGTTGGGTCGTTTGTTCATAAACGCGGGG
TTCGGTCCCAGGGCTGGCACTCTGTCGATACCCCACCGAGACCCCATTGGGGCCAATACGCCCGCGTTTC
TTCCTTTTCCCCACCCCACCCCCCAAGTTCGGGTGAAGGCCCAGGGCTCGCAGCCAACGTCGGGGCGGCA
GGCCCTGCCATAGCCTCAGGTTACTCATATATACTTTAGATTGATTTAAAACTTCATTTTTAATTTAAAA
GGATCTAGGTGAAGATCCTTTTTGATAATCTCATGACCAAAATCCCTTAACGTGAGTTTTCGTTCCACTG
AGCGTCAGACCCCGTAGAAAAGATCAAAGGATCTTCTTGAGATCCTTTTTTTCTGCGCGTAATCTGCTGC
TTGCAAACAAAAAAACCACCGCTACCAGCGGTGGTTTGTTTGCCGGATCAAGAGCTACCAACTCTTTTTC
CGAAGGTAACTGGCTTCAGCAGAGCGCAGATACCAAATACTGTTCTTCTAGTGTAGCCGTAGTTAGGCCA
CCACTTCAAGAACTCTGTAGCACCGCCTACATACCTCGCTCTGCTAATCCTGTTACCAGTGGCTGCTGCC
AGTGGCGATAAGTCGTGTCTTACCGGGTTGGACTCAAGACGATAGTTACCGGATAAGGCGCAGCGGTCGG
GCTGAACGGGGGGTTCGTGCACACAGCCCAGCTTGGAGCGAACGACCTACACCGAACTGAGATACCTACA
GCGTGAGCTATGAGAAAGCGCCACGCTTCCCGAAGGGAGAAAGGCGGACAGGTATCCGGTAAGCGGCAGG
GTCGGAACAGGAGAGCGCACGAGGGAGCTTCCAGGGGGAAACGCCTGGTATCTTTATAGTCCTGTCGGGT
TTCGCCACCTCTGACTTGAGCGTCGATTTTTGTGATGCTCGTCAGGGGGGCGGAGCCTATGGAAAAACGC
CAGCAACGCGGCCTTTTTACGGTTCCTGGCCTTTTGCTGGCCTTTTGCTCACATGTTCTTTCCTGCGTTA
TCCCCTGATTCTGTGGATAACCGTATTACCGCCATGCATTAGTTATTAATAGTA
